>Addgene plasmid #135937 | pRP_8xgRNA-FLuc | addgene full sequence | sequence record 271493 | Addgene NGS Result
CAACTTTGTATAGAAAAGTTGCTGCAAAAGGTCGAGAAACTGCAAAAGGTCGAGAAACTGCAAAAGGTCG
AGAAACTGCAAAAGGTCGAGAAACTGCAAAAGGTCGAGAAACTGCAAAAGGTCGAGAAACTGCAAAAGGT
CGAGAAACTGCAAAAGGTCGAGAAACTGCAAAAGAGATCTGGTAGGCGTGTACGGTGGGAGGTCTATATA
AGCAGAGCTCGTTTAGTGAACCGTCAGATCAAGCTTGGCATTCCGGTACTGTTGGTAAACAAGTTTGTAC
AAAAAAGCAGGCTGCCACCATGGAAGACGCCAAAAACATAAAGAAAGGCCCGGCGCCATTCTATCCGCTA
GAGGATGGAACCGCTGGAGAGCAACTGCATAAGGCTATGAAGAGATACGCCCTGGTTCCTGGAACAATTG
CTTTTACAGATGCACATATCGAGGTGAACATCACGTACGCGGAATACTTCGAAATGTCCGTTCGGTTGGC
AGAAGCTATGAAACGATATGGGCTGAATACAAATCACAGAATCGTCGTATGCAGTGAAAACTCTCTTCAA
TTCTTTATGCCGGTGTTGGGCGCGTTATTTATCGGAGTTGCAGTTGCGCCCGCGAACGACATTTATAATG
AACGTGAATTGCTCAACAGTATGAACATTTCGCAGCCTACCGTAGTGTTTGTTTCCAAAAAGGGGTTGCA
AAAAATTTTGAACGTGCAAAAAAAATTACCAATAATCCAGAAAATTATTATCATGGATTCTAAAACGGAT
TACCAGGGATTTCAGTCGATGTACACGTTCGTCACATCTCATCTACCTCCCGGTTTTAATGAATACGATT
TTGTACCAGAGTCCTTTGATCGTGACAAAACAATTGCACTGATAATGAACTCCTCTGGATCTACTGGGTT
ACCTAAGGGTGTGGCCCTTCCGCATAGAACTGCCTGCGTCAGATTCTCGCATGCCAGAGATCCTATTTTT
GGCAATCAAATCATTCCGGATACTGCGATTTTAAGTGTTGTTCCATTCCATCACGGTTTTGGAATGTTTA
CTACACTCGGATATTTGATATGTGGATTTCGAGTCGTCTTAATGTATAGATTTGAAGAAGAGCTGTTTTT
ACGATCCCTTCAGGATTACAAAATTCAAAGTGCGTTGCTAGTACCAACCCTATTTTCATTCTTCGCCAAA
AGCACTCTGATTGACAAATACGATTTATCTAATTTACACGAAATTGCTTCTGGGGGCGCACCTCTTTCGA
AAGAAGTCGGGGAAGCGGTTGCAAAACGCTTCCATCTTCCAGGGATACGACAAGGATATGGGCTCACTGA
GACTACATCAGCTATTCTGATTACACCCGAGGGGGATGATAAACCGGGCGCGGTCGGTAAAGTTGTTCCA
TTTTTTGAAGCGAAGGTTGTGGATCTGGATACCGGGAAAACGCTGGGCGTTAATCAGAGAGGCGAATTAT
GTGTCAGAGGACCTATGATTATGTCCGGTTATGTAAACAATCCGGAAGCGACCAACGCCTTGATTGACAA
GGATGGATGGCTACATTCTGGAGACATAGCTTACTGGGACGAAGACGAACACTTCTTCATAGTTGACCGC
TTGAAGTCTTTAATTAAATACAAAGGATACCAGGTGGCCCCCGCTGAATTGGAGTCGATATTGTTACAAC
ACCCCAACATCTTCGACGCGGGCGTGGCAGGTCTTCCCGACGATGACGCCGGTGAACTTCCCGCCGCCGT
TGTTGTTTTGGAGCACGGAAAGACGATGACGGAAAAAGAGATCGTGGATTACGTCGCCAGTCAAGTAACA
ACCGCGAAAAAGTTGCGCGGAGGAGTTGTGTTTGTGGACGAAGTACCGAAAGGTCTTACCGGAAAACTCG
ACGCAAGAAAAATCAGAGAGATCCTCATAAAGGCCAAGAAGGGCGGAAAGTCCAAATTGTAAACCCAGCT
TTCTTGTACAAAGTGGTGATGGCCGGCCGCTTCGAGCAGACATGATAAGATACATTGATGAGTTTGGACA
AACCACAACTAGAATGCAGTGAAAAAAATGCTTTATTTGTGAAATTTGTGATGCTATTGCTTTATTTGTA
ACCATTATAAGCTGCAATAAACAAGTTAACAACAACAATTGCATTCATTTTATGTTTCAGGTTCAGGGGG
AGGTGTGGGAGGTTTTTTAAAGCAAGTAAAACCTCTACAAATGTGGTAGCGGCCGCGGCGCTCTTCCGCT
TCCTCGCTCACTGACTCGCTGCGCTCGGTCGTTCGGCTGCGGCGAGCGGTATCAGCTCACTCAAAGGCGG
TAATACGGTTATCCACAGAATCAGGGGATAACGCAGGAAAGAACATGTGAGCAAAAGGCCAGCAAAAGGC
CAGGAACCGTAAAAAGGCCGCGTTGCTGGCGTTTTTCCATAGGCTCCGCCCCCCTGACGAGCATCACAAA
AATCGACGCTCAAGTCAGAGGTGGCGAAACCCGACAGGACTATAAAGATACCAGGCGTTTCCCCCTGGAA
GCTCCCTCGTGCGCTCTCCTGTTCCGACCCTGCCGCTTACCGGATACCTGTCCGCCTTTCTCCCTTCGGG
AAGCGTGGCGCTTTCTCATAGCTCACGCTGTAGGTATCTCAGTTCGGTGTAGGTCGTTCGCTCCAAGCTG
GGCTGTGTGCACGAACCCCCCGTTCAGCCCGACCGCTGCGCCTTATCCGGTAACTATCGTCTTGAGTCCA
ACCCGGTAAGACACGACTTATCGCCACTGGCAGCAGCCACTGGTAACAGGATTAGCAGAGCGAGGTATGT
AGGCGGTGCTACAGAGTTCTTGAAGTGGTGGCCTAACTACGGCTACACTAGAAGAACAGTATTTGGTATC
TGCGCTCTGCTGAAGCCAGTTACCTTCGGAAAAAGAGTTGGTAGCTCTTGATCCGGCAAACAAACCACCG
CTGGTAGCGGTGGTTTTTTTGTTTGCAAGCAGCAGATTACGCGCAGAAAAAAAGGATCTCAAGAAGATCC
TTTGATCTTTTCTACGGGGTCTGACGCTCAGTGGAACGAAAACTCACGTTAAGGGATTTTGGTCATGAGA
TTATCAAAAAGGATCTTCACCTAGATCCTTTTAAATTAAAAATGAAGTTTTAAATCAATCTAAAGTATAT
ATGAGTAAACTTGGTCTGACAGTTACCAATGCTTAATCAGTGAGGCACCTATCTCAGCGATCTGTCTATT
TCGTTCATCCATAGTTGCCTGACTCCCCGTCGTGTAGATAACTACGATACGGGAGGGCTTACCATCTGGC
CCCAGTGCTGCAATGATACCGCGAGACCCACGCTCACCGGCTCCAGATTTATCAGCAATAAACCAGCCAG
CCGGAAGGGCCGAGCGCAGAAGTGGTCCTGCAACTTTATCCGCCTCCATCCAGTCTATTAATTGTTGCCG
GGAAGCTAGAGTAAGTAGTTCGCCAGTTAATAGTTTGCGCAACGTTGTTGCCATTGCTACAGGCATCGTG
GTGTCACGCTCGTCGTTTGGTATGGCTTCATTCAGCTCCGGTTCCCAACGATCAAGGCGAGTTACATGAT
CCCCCATGTTGTGCAAAAAAGCGGTTAGCTCCTTCGGTCCTCCGATCGTTGTCAGAAGTAAGTTGGCCGC
AGTGTTATCACTCATGGTTATGGCAGCACTGCATAATTCTCTTACTGTCATGCCATCCGTAAGATGCTTT
TCTGTGACTGGTGAGTACTCAACCAAGTCATTCTGAGAATAGTGTATGCGGCGACCGAGTTGCTCTTGCC
CGGCGTCAATACGGGATAATACCGCGCCACATAGCAGAACTTTAAAAGTGCTCATCATTGGAAAACGTTC
TTCGGGGCGAAAACTCTCAAGGATCTTACCGCTGTTGAGATCCAGTTCGATGTAACCCACTCGTGCACCC
AACTGATCTTCAGCATCTTTTACTTTCACCAGCGTTTCTGGGTGAGCAAAAACAGGAAGGCAAAATGCCG
CAAAAAAGGGAATAAGGGCGACACGGAAATGTTGAATACTCATACTCTTCCTTTTTCAATATTATTGAAG
CATTTATCAGGGTTATTGTCTCATGAGCGGATACATATTTGAATGTATTTAGAAAAATAAACAAATAGGG
GTTCCGCGCACATTTCCCCGAAAAGTGCCACCTGACGTCTAAGAAACCATTATTATCATGACATTAACCT
ATAAAAATAGGCGTATCACGAGGCCCTTTCGTCGGCGCGCCGCGGCCGC
Features (pLannotate 1.2.2; 10 found; start..end, strand, type, name):
      1..21      +  protein_bind   attB4: mutant version of attB; core recombination site for the Gateway® BP reaction BP Clonase™
    181..219     +  promoter       minimal CMV promoter: human cytomegalovirus (CMV) immediate early promoter
    269..293     +  protein_bind   attB1: mutant version of attB; recombination site for the Gateway® BP reaction BP Clonase™
    300..1949    +  CDS            LUCI_PHOPY: Experimental evidence at protein level: Swiss-Prot protein existence level 1. Produces green light with a wavelength of 562 nm. From Photinus pyralis (Common eastern firefly) (Lampyris pyralis).
   1953..1977    -  protein_bind   attB2: mutant version of attB; recombination site for the Gateway® BP reaction BP Clonase™
   2006..2127    -  polyA_signal   SV40 poly(A) signal: SV40 polyadenylation signal
   2150..2218    -  CDS            large T antigen (fragment): large T antigen from SV40 (simian virus 40)
   2414..3002    -  rep_origin     ori: high-copy-number ColE1/pMB1/pBR322/pUC origin of replication
   3173..4033    -  CDS            AmpR: β-lactamase; bla; confers resistance to ampicillin, carbenicillin, and related antibiotics
   4034..4138    -  promoter       AmpR promoter: bla
