[The description below was written by a language model from this plasmid's Addgene catalogue record and pLannotate feature annotations shown in this document.]
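Description:
pRP_8xgRNA-FLuc is a compact (about 4.2 kb) mammalian luciferase reporter plasmid built on a VectorBuilder pRP promoter-to-luciferase backbone. It is maintained in E. coli through a high-copy ColE1/pUC-type origin and selected with ampicillin via the β-lactamase gene and its native bla promoter. No mammalian selection marker or viral element is annotated, so the plasmid appears suited to transient transfection rather than stable selection or viral delivery.

The reporter cassette consists of a synthetic array of eight copies of a gRNA target site placed upstream of a minimal CMV promoter, which drives the firefly (Photinus pyralis) luciferase coding sequence, followed by an SV40 polyadenylation signal (a short large T antigen fragment annotated nearby is a remnant of that SV40 segment). The gRNA site array is not called out in the feature table, but the unannotated stretch between the attB4 site and the minimal CMV promoter is where it would be expected to lie. The attB4, attB1 and attB2 sites flanking the promoter and luciferase modules are Gateway recombination scars from the modular assembly of the vector.

Because the minimal CMV promoter has little activity alone, luciferase output depends on recruitment of a transcriptional activator to the upstream binding sites. According to the record, the construct is intended as a readout for light-inducible dCas9 activation. When a matching guide RNA directs dCas9 to the eight sites and illumination brings in the activation domain, transcription rises and is measured as bioluminescence. It was deposited in connection with work on BRET-based biological light sources for controlling optogenetic systems.
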