Addgene plasmid #135937: pRP_8xgRNA-FLuc
Purpose: Firefly luciferase reporter containing 8 copies of a gRNA binding site for light-inducible dCas9 activation.
Depositing lab: Antonio Amelio. Depositing organization: University of North Carolina at Chapel Hill. Publication: Engineered BRET-Based Biologic Light Sources Enable Spatio-Temporal Control Over Diverse Optogenetic Systems. Parag-Sharma K, O'Banion CP, Henry EC, Musicant AM, Cleveland JL, Lawrence DS, Amelio AL. ACS Synth Biol. 2019 Dec 13. doi: 10.1021/acssynbio.9b00277. PubMed 31834783.
Backbone
  Vector backbone: pRP-Promoter_248bp>Luciferase
  Backbone manufacturer: VectorBuilder
  Vector type: Mammalian Expression, Luciferase
Growth in bacteria
  Bacterial resistance: Ampicillin, 100 μg/mL
  Growth temperature: 37°C
  Growth strain: DH5alpha
  Copy number: High Copy
Gene/Insert
  Gene/Insert name: 8 copies of gRNA binding site (5'-AAAGGTCGAGAAACTGCAAA-3')
  Species: Synthetic
  Promoter: minCMV
  Cloning method: Unknown
  Sequencing primers: 5′ minCMV fwd
Terms and licenses: Academic/Nonprofit Terms; Industry Terms: Not Available to Industry
How to cite: pRP_8xgRNA-FLuc was a gift from Antonio Amelio (Addgene plasmid # 135937 ; http://n2t.net/addgene:135937 ; RRID:Addgene_135937)
